Addgene plasmid #242486: pYO842
Purpose: Expression of ScAtg38 Δ(123 to 209)-2xEGFP under its own promoter
Depositing lab: Roger Williams. Depositing organization: MRC Laboratory of Molecular Biology. Publication: Characterization of Atg38 and NRBF2, a fifth subunit of the autophagic Vps34/PIK3C3 complex. Ohashi Y, Soler N, Garcia Ortegon M, Zhang L, Kirsten ML, Perisic O, Masson GR, Burke JE, Jakobi AJ, Apostolakis AA, Johnson CM, Ohashi M, Ktistakis NT, Sachse C, Williams RL. Autophagy. 2016 Nov;12(11):2129-2144. doi: 10.1080/15548627.2016.1226736. Epub 2016 Sep 14. PubMed 27630019.
Backbone
  Vector backbone: pRS416
  Vector type: Yeast Expression
  Selectable markers: URA3
Growth in bacteria
  Bacterial resistance: Ampicillin, 100 μg/mL
  Growth temperature: 37°C
  Growth strain: DH5alpha
  Copy number: High Copy
Gene/Insert
  Gene/Insert name: ATG38
  Species: S. cerevisiae (budding yeast)
  Mutation: deletion of aa 123 to 209
  Entrez Gene: YLR211C
  Tag / fusion protein: 2xEGFP (C terminal on insert)
  Cloning method: Restriction Enzyme; 5′ cloning site unknown (unknown if destroyed)
Terms and licenses: Academic/Nonprofit Terms; Industry Terms: Not Available to Industry
How to cite: pYO842 was a gift from Roger Williams (Addgene plasmid # 242486 ; http://n2t.net/addgene:242486 ; RRID:Addgene_242486)
