[The description below was written by a language model from this plasmid's Addgene catalogue record and pLannotate feature annotations shown in this document.]
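Description:
pYO842 is a yeast expression plasmid of 7,945 nt built on pRS416, a low-copy centromeric E. coli–S. cerevisiae shuttle vector. In yeast it is maintained through the CEN6/ARS element and selected by uracil prototrophy through the URA3 marker, which can also be counterselected with 5-fluoroorotic acid. In bacteria it replicates from a high-copy ColE1/pUC-type origin and is selected with ampicillin via the β-lactamase gene. The pBluescript-derived backbone also carries an f1 origin, lacZα and lac regulatory remnants, and T7 and T3 promoters flanking the cloning region.

The insert encodes S. cerevisiae Atg38 (YLR211C) with residues 123 to 209 deleted, fused at its C terminus to two tandem copies of EGFP and followed by the ADH1 transcription terminator. Atg38 is a subunit of the autophagy-specific Vps34 PI3-kinase complex I, where it helps hold the Vps15–Vps34 subcomplex together with the rest of the complex. According to the record, expression is driven by the gene's own promoter. This promoter is not annotated as a separate feature, but the genomic sequence upstream of the ATG38 coding region includes a fragment of the TUB4 open reading frame, presumably carried along with the native 5′ flanking region. The cloning sites used are not recorded.

Combining native promoter control, centromeric copy number and a doubled fluorescent tag suits the construct to imaging the truncated protein at near-endogenous levels. It can be used to test how loss of the deleted region affects Atg38 localisation or function in autophagy, for instance by comparison with a full-length version.
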