Features (pLannotate 1.2.2; 23 found; start..end, strand, type, name):
    137..186     +  misc_feature   bom (fragment): basis of mobility region from pBR322
    194..409     +  promoter       URA3 promoter: S. cerevisiae URA3
    410..1213    +  CDS            URA3: orotidine-5'-phosphate decarboxylase, required for uracil biosynthesis; S. cerevisiae URA3; yeast auxotrophic marker, counterselectable with 5-fluoroorotic acid (5-FOA)
   1292..1343    +  misc_feature   bom (fragment): basis of mobility region from pBR322
   1371..1799    -  rep_origin     f1 ori (sequence partly withheld): f1 bacteriophage origin of replication; arrow indicates direction of (+) strand synthesis
   1803..1958    -  CDS            lacZα (fragment): LacZα fragment of β-galactosidase; lacZ fragment
   1966..1984    +  promoter       T7 promoter: promoter for bacteriophage T7 RNA polymerase
   1996..2664    +  CDS            TUB4 (fragment): TBG_YEAST - Experimental evidence at protein level: Swiss-Prot protein existence level 1. Tubulin is the major constituent of microtubules. The gamma chain is found at microtubule organizing centers (MTOC) such as the spindle poles or the centrosome, suggesting that it is involved in the minus-end nucleation of microtubule assembly. TUB4 is an important spindle pole body component that organizes both cytoplasmic and nuclear microtubule arrays. From Saccharomyces cerevisiae (strain ATCC 204508 / S288c) (Baker's yeast).
   2996..3472    +  CDS            ATG38 (fragment): ATG38_YEAST - Experimental evidence at protein level: Swiss-Prot protein existence level 1. Autophagy-related protein required for cytoplasm to vacuole transport (Cvt) and autophagy as a part of the autophagy-specific VPS34 PI3-kinase complex I. This complex is essential to recruit the ATG8- phosphatidylinositol conjugate and the ATG12-ATG5 conjugate to the pre- autophagosomal structure. ATG38 is required for the integrity of the active PI3-kinase complex I by maintaining an association between VPS15-VPS34 and ATG1P-VPS30 subcomplexes. From Saccharomyces cerevisiae (strain ATCC 204508 / S288c)
   3479..4195    +  CDS            EGFP: EGFP is a basic (constitutively fluorescent) green fluorescent protein published in 1996, derived from Aequorea victoria. It is reported to be a rapidly-maturing weak dimer with moderate acid sensitivity.
   4220..4939    +  CDS            EGFP: the original enhanced GFP (Yang et al., 1996) mammalian codon-optimized
   4946..5133    +  terminator     ADH1 terminator: S. cerevisiae ADH1; transcription terminator for the S. cerevisiae alcohol dehydrogenase 1 (ADH1) gene
   5135..5159    -  misc_feature   MCS (fragment): pBluescript multiple cloning site
   5172..5190    -  promoter       T3 promoter: promoter for bacteriophage T3 RNA polymerase
   5235..5251    -  protein_bind   lac operator: The lac repressor binds to the lac operator to inhibit transcription in E. coli. This inhibition can be relieved by adding lactose or isopropyl-β-D-thiogalactopyranoside (IPTG). lac repressor encoded by lacI
   5259..5289    -  promoter       lac promoter: promoter for the E. coli lac operon
   5304..5325    -  protein_bind   CAP binding site: CAP binding activates transcription in the presence of cAMP. E. coli catabolite activator protein
   5338..5430    -  CDS            lacI (fragment): lac repressor; lacI; The lac repressor binds to the lac operator to inhibit transcription in E. coli. This inhibition can be relieved by adding lactose or isopropyl-β-D-thiogalactopyranoside (IPTG).
   5613..6201    -  rep_origin     ori: high-copy-number ColE1/pMB1/pBR322/pUC origin of replication
   6372..7232    -  CDS            AmpR: β-lactamase; bla; confers resistance to ampicillin, carbenicillin, and related antibiotics
   7233..7337    -  promoter       AmpR promoter: bla
   7374..7877    +  misc_feature   CEN/ARS: S. cerevisiae CEN6 centromere fused to an autonomously replicating sequence
   7945..35      +  CDS            rop (fragment) (across the origin): Rop protein, which maintains plasmids at low copy number; rop
>Addgene plasmid #242486 | pYO842 | addgene full sequence | sequence record 485585 | Addgene NGS Result
TCGCGCGTTTCGGTGATGACGGTGAAAACCTCTGACACATGCAGCTCCCGGAGACGGTCACAGCTTGTCT
GTAAGCGGATGCCGGGAGCAGACAAGCCCGTCAGGGCGCGTCAGCGGGTGTTGGCGGGTGTCGGGGCTGG
CTTAACTATGCGGCATCAGAGCAGATTGTACTGAGAGTGCACCATACCACCTTTTCAATTCATCATTTTT
TTTTTATTCTTTTTTTTGATTTCGGTTTCCTTGAAATTTTTTTGATTCGGTAATCTCCGAACAGAAGGAA
GAACGAAGGAAGGAGCACAGACTTAGATTGGTATATATACGCATATGTAGTGTTGAAGAAACATGAAATT
GCCCAGTATTCTTAACCCAACTGCACAGAACAAAAACCTGCAGGAAACGAAGATAAATCATGTCGAAAGC
TACATATAAGGAACGTGCTGCTACTCATCCTAGTCCTGTTGCTGCCAAGCTATTTAATATCATGCACGAA
AAGCAAACAAACTTGTGTGCTTCATTGGATGTTCGTACCACCAAGGAATTACTGGAGTTAGTTGAAGCAT
TAGGTCCCAAAATTTGTTTACTAAAAACACATGTGGATATCTTGACTGATTTTTCCATGGAGGGCACAGT
TAAGCCGCTAAAGGCATTATCCGCCAAGTACAATTTTTTACTCTTCGAAGACAGAAAATTTGCTGACATT
GGTAATACAGTCAAATTGCAGTACTCTGCGGGTGTATACAGAATAGCAGAATGGGCAGACATTACGAATG
CACACGGTGTGGTGGGCCCAGGTATTGTTAGCGGTTTGAAGCAGGCGGCAGAAGAAGTAACAAAGGAACC
TAGAGGCCTTTTGATGTTAGCAGAATTGTCATGCAAGGGCTCCCTATCTACTGGAGAATATACTAAGGGT
ACTGTTGACATTGCGAAGAGCGACAAAGATTTTGTTATCGGCTTTATTGCTCAAAGAGACATGGGTGGAA
GAGATGAAGGTTACGATTGGTTGATTATGACACCCGGTGTGGGTTTAGATGACAAGGGAGACGCATTGGG
TCAACAGTATAGAACCGTGGATGATGTGGTCTCTACAGGATCTGACATTATTATTGTTGGAAGAGGACTA
TTTGCAAAGGGAAGGGATGCTAAGGTAGAGGGTGAACGTTACAGAAAAGCAGGCTGGGAAGCATATTTGA
GAAGATGCGGCCAGCAAAACTAAAAAACTGTATTATAAGTAAATGCATGTATACTAAACTCACAAATTAG
AGCTTCAATTTAATTATATCAGTTATTACCCTATGCGGTGTGAAATACCGCACAGATGCGTAAGGAGAAA
ATACCGCATCAGGAAATTGTAAGCGTTAATATTTTGTTAAAATTCGCGTTAAATTTTTGTTAAATCAGCT
CATTTTTTAACCAATAGGCCGAAATCGGCAAAATCCCTTATAAATCAAAAGAATAGACCGAGATAGGGT
[37 nt withheld, positions 1470-1506]
AAAGAACGTGGACTCCAACGTCAAAGG
[49 nt withheld, positions 1534-1582]
T
[91 nt withheld, positions 1584-1674]
G
[124 nt withheld, positions 1676-1799]
CCATTCGCCATTCAGGCTGCGCAACTGTTGGGAAGGGCGATCGGTGCGGGCCTCTTCGCTATTACGCCAG
CTGGCGAAAGGGGGATGTGCTGCAAGGCGATTAAGTTGGGTAACGCCAGGGTTTTCCCAGTCACGACGTT
GTAAAACGACGGCCAGTGAGCGCGCGTAATACGACTCACTATAGGGCGAATTGGGTACCATGTCCAGTAT
TTACTCTACCTTGATTCCTTCTCCTGAACTTCATTTCCTAAGCCCTAGTTTCACTCCATTTACATCAGAT
TATATTCACGATGATATAGCGCATAAAGGCCATTCCAGTTATGACGTCATGTTAGATTTATTAGACCCTT
CCAATTCTCTTGTCTCTACCGCGATGAACAATCCAACATATTTTAACGTTTATAATACAATCATTGGTAA
TGTAGAACCTCGTCAGATATCGCGTGCTATGACCAAATTACAACAACGCATCAAATTCCCCTCATGGTCC
TCTTCTGCGATGCACGTTAACATTGGAAGAAGATCGCCATACTTGCCTTTACAACCAAATGAAAACGAAG
TTAGCGGCATGATGTTAAGCAATATGTCTACCGTGGTGAACGTCTTTGAGAATGCGTGCAATACTTTTGA
CAAAGTATTTGCCAAGGGCGCATTTTTAAATAATTATAATGTAGGCGACTTGTTCCAATCAATGCAGAAC
GTTCAAGATGAATTCGCCGAGTCAAGAGAAGTAGTACAAAGCCTGATGGAGGATTATGTAGCTGCAGAAC
AAGATTCGTACTTGGACGATGTACTTGTTGATGATGAAAATATGGTTGGCGAGTTGGAAGAGGACCTGGA
TGCCGACGGTGATCATAAATTAGTATAATGATGCCTTCCTTGTTCAGGAATTTTACCACCGCCCAATAGT
TTTATTATAGTACTCTCAATATATCTATACCAACAACCGCTTCAAATGTATTATCTCCCTTTATAAATTC
TGCACTGTATTGTAATATGTATAAAGCTCTGTACCACTTTTTCATCATTGCATACATCGATAGCGCCTCT
TCAACTTTAGAATTTCCTAAAGGGTAGAAAAACCAGATGATTCAACTCAGCGTAATGGAACGCTCTGTTT
GAAATAAAAAACATCTGTATCGCTGCACGGATTAGTTCGATAATTCAACGACAGTTATACTAATCTTGGT
GATGGAATGAGTACTTTAGCGGAAGTAAGTTTTTGAATTATGCCCCCACTTTTTTTTTTGTTCATGGTGA
CTAACATGAATTAGGTTTATACTATTATTGAGGACGCCGAACAGGAATGTCGAAAAGGAGATTTTACAAA
TGCAAAAGCGAAGTATCAAGAAGCCATTGAAGTTTTAGGTCCGCAGAACGAGAATTTGTCTCAAAATAAA
TTAAGTTCTGACGTTACGCAAGCCATTGACCTATTAAAACAGGACATTACAGCCAAAATCCAAGAATTGG
AACTTTTGATTGAAAAGCAGTCATCAGAAGAAAATAATATTGGAATGGTCAACAACAATATGCTTATTGG
CTCTGTTATTTTAAACAACAAATCTCCGATAAATGGAATAAGCAATGCTAGGAATTGGGATAACCCAGCA
TATCAGGACACTTGGGACAGCTTAGTAGAAAGTGCGAAGCAAAGAAGGGATAAGCAAAAAAACGTCGAGA
TGGTGAGCAAGGGCGAGGAGCTGTTCACCGGGGTGGTGCCCATCCTGGTCGAGCTGGACGGCGACGTAAA
CGGCCACAAGTTCAGCGTGTCCGGCGAGGGCGAGGGCGATGCCACCTACGGCAAGCTGACCCTGAAGTTC
ATCTGCACCACCGGCAAGCTGCCCGTGCCCTGGCCCACCCTCGTGACCACCCTGACCTACGGCGTGCAGT
GCTTCAGCCGCTACCCCGACCACATGAAGCAGCACGACTTCTTCAAGTCCGCCATGCCCGAAGGCTACGT
CCAGGAGCGCACCATCTTCTTCAAGGACGACGGCAACTACAAGACCCGCGCCGAGGTGAAGTTCGAGGGC
GACACCCTGGTGAACCGCATCGAGCTGAAGGGCATCGACTTCAAGGAGGACGGCAACATCCTGGGGCACA
AGCTGGAGTACAACTACAACAGCCACAACGTCTATATCATGGCCGACAAGCAGAAGAACGGCATCAAGGT
GAACTTCAAGATCCGCCACAACATCGAGGACGGCAGCGTGCAGCTCGCCGACCACTACCAGCAGAACACC
CCCATCGGCGACGGCCCCGTGCTGCTGCCCGACAACCACTACCTGAGCACCCAGTCCGCCCTGAGCAAAG
ACCCCAACGAGAAGCGCGATCACATGGTCCTGCTGGAGTTCGTGACCGCCGCCGGGATCACTCTCGGCAT
GGACGAGCTGTACAAGGGATCCGGAGCAGGGGCGGGTGCTATGGTGAGCAAGGGCGAGGAGCTGTTCACC
GGGGTGGTGCCCATCCTGGTCGAGCTGGACGGCGACGTAAACGGCCACAAGTTCAGCGTGTCCGGCGAGG
GCGAGGGCGATGCCACCTACGGCAAGCTGACCCTGAAGTTCATCTGCACCACCGGCAAGCTGCCCGTGCC
CTGGCCCACCCTCGTGACCACCCTGACCTACGGCGTGCAGTGCTTCAGCCGCTACCCCGACCACATGAAG
CAGCACGACTTCTTCAAGTCCGCCATGCCCGAAGGCTACGTCCAGGAGCGCACCATCTTCTTCAAGGACG
ACGGCAACTACAAGACCCGCGCCGAGGTGAAGTTCGAGGGCGACACCCTGGTGAACCGCATCGAGCTGAA
GGGCATCGACTTCAAGGAGGACGGCAACATCCTGGGGCACAAGCTGGAGTACAACTACAACAGCCACAAC
GTCTATATCATGGCCGACAAGCAGAAGAACGGCATCAAGGTGAACTTCAAGATCCGCCACAACATCGAGG
ACGGCAGCGTGCAGCTCGCCGACCACTACCAGCAGAACACCCCCATCGGCGACGGCCCCGTGCTGCTGCC
CGACAACCACTACCTGAGCACCCAGTCCGCCCTGAGCAAAGACCCCAACGAGAAGCGCGATCACATGGTC
CTGCTGGAGTTCGTGACCGCCGCCGGGATCACTCTCGGCATGGACGAGCTGTACAAGTAAGAGCTCGCGA
ATTTCTTATGATTTATGATTTTTATTATTAAATAAGTTATAAAAAAAATAAGTGTATACAAATTTTAAAG
TGACTCTTAGGTTTTAAAACGAAAATTCTTATTCTTGAGTAACTCTTTCCTGTAGGTCAGGTTGCTTTCT
CAGGTATAGCATGAGGTCGCTCTTATTGACCACACCTCTACCGGCAGCGGCCGCCACCGCGGTGGAGCTC
CAGCTTTTGTTCCCTTTAGTGAGGGTTAATTGCGCGCTTGGCGTAATCATGGTCATAGCTGTTTCCTGTG
TGAAATTGTTATCCGCTCACAATTCCACACAACATACGAGCCGGAAGCATAAAGTGTAAAGCCTGGGGTG
CCTAATGAGTGAGCTAACTCACATTAATTGCGTTGCGCTCACTGCCCGCTTTCCAGTCGGGAAACCTGTC
GTGCCAGCTGCATTAATGAATCGGCCAACGCGCGGGGAGAGGCGGTTTGCGTATTGGGCGCTCTTCCGCT
TCCTCGCTCACTGACTCGCTGCGCTCGGTCGTTCGGCTGCGGCGAGCGGTATCAGCTCACTCAAAGGCGG
TAATACGGTTATCCACAGAATCAGGGGATAACGCAGGAAAGAACATGTGAGCAAAAGGCCAGCAAAAGGC
CAGGAACCGTAAAAAGGCCGCGTTGCTGGCGTTTTTCCATAGGCTCCGCCCCCCTGACGAGCATCACAAA
AATCGACGCTCAAGTCAGAGGTGGCGAAACCCGACAGGACTATAAAGATACCAGGCGTTTCCCCCTGGAA
GCTCCCTCGTGCGCTCTCCTGTTCCGACCCTGCCGCTTACCGGATACCTGTCCGCCTTTCTCCCTTCGGG
AAGCGTGGCGCTTTCTCATAGCTCACGCTGTAGGTATCTCAGTTCGGTGTAGGTCGTTCGCTCCAAGCTG
GGCTGTGTGCACGAACCCCCCGTTCAGCCCGACCGCTGCGCCTTATCCGGTAACTATCGTCTTGAGTCCA
ACCCGGTAAGACACGACTTATCGCCACTGGCAGCAGCCACTGGTAACAGGATTAGCAGAGCGAGGTATGT
AGGCGGTGCTACAGAGTTCTTGAAGTGGTGGCCTAACTACGGCTACACTAGAAGAACAGTATTTGGTATC
TGCGCTCTGCTGAAGCCAGTTACCTTCGGAAAAAGAGTTGGTAGCTCTTGATCCGGCAAACAAACCACCG
CTGGTAGCGGTGGTTTTTTTGTTTGCAAGCAGCAGATTACGCGCAGAAAAAAAGGATCTCAAGAAGATCC
TTTGATCTTTTCTACGGGGTCTGACGCTCAGTGGAACGAAAACTCACGTTAAGGGATTTTGGTCATGAGA
TTATCAAAAAGGATCTTCACCTAGATCCTTTTAAATTAAAAATGAAGTTTTAAATCAATCTAAAGTATAT
ATGAGTAAACTTGGTCTGACAGTTACCAATGCTTAATCAGTGAGGCACCTATCTCAGCGATCTGTCTATT
TCGTTCATCCATAGTTGCCTGACTCCCCGTCGTGTAGATAACTACGATACGGGAGGGCTTACCATCTGGC
CCCAGTGCTGCAATGATACCGCGAGACCCACGCTCACCGGCTCCAGATTTATCAGCAATAAACCAGCCAG
CCGGAAGGGCCGAGCGCAGAAGTGGTCCTGCAACTTTATCCGCCTCCATCCAGTCTATTAATTGTTGCCG
GGAAGCTAGAGTAAGTAGTTCGCCAGTTAATAGTTTGCGCAACGTTGTTGCCATTGCTACAGGCATCGTG
GTGTCACGCTCGTCGTTTGGTATGGCTTCATTCAGCTCCGGTTCCCAACGATCAAGGCGAGTTACATGAT
CCCCCATGTTGTGCAAAAAAGCGGTTAGCTCCTTCGGTCCTCCGATCGTTGTCAGAAGTAAGTTGGCCGC
AGTGTTATCACTCATGGTTATGGCAGCACTGCATAATTCTCTTACTGTCATGCCATCCGTAAGATGCTTT
TCTGTGACTGGTGAGTACTCAACCAAGTCATTCTGAGAATAGTGTATGCGGCGACCGAGTTGCTCTTGCC
CGGCGTCAATACGGGATAATACCGCGCCACATAGCAGAACTTTAAAAGTGCTCATCATTGGAAAACGTTC
TTCGGGGCGAAAACTCTCAAGGATCTTACCGCTGTTGAGATCCAGTTCGATGTAACCCACTCGTGCACCC
AACTGATCTTCAGCATCTTTTACTTTCACCAGCGTTTCTGGGTGAGCAAAAACAGGAAGGCAAAATGCCG
CAAAAAAGGGAATAAGGGCGACACGGAAATGTTGAATACTCATACTCTTCCTTTTTCAATATTATTGAAG
CATTTATCAGGGTTATTGTCTCATGAGCGGATACATATTTGAATGTATTTAGAAAAATAAACAAATAGGG
GTTCCGCGCACATTTCCCCGAAAAGTGCCACCTGGGTCCTTTTCATCACGTGCTATAAAAATAATTATAA
TTTAAATTTTTTAATATAAATATATAAATTAAAAATAGAAAGTAAAAAAAGAAATTAAAGAAAAAATAGT
TTTTGTTTTCCGAAGATGTAAAAGACTCTAGGGGGATCGCCAACAAATACTACCTTTTATCTTGCTCTTC
CTGCTCTCAGGTATTAATGCCGAATTGTTTCATCTTGTCTGTGTAGAAGACCACACACGAAAATCCTGTG
ATTTTACATTTTACTTATCGTTAATCGAATGTATATCTATTTAATCTGCTTTTCTTGTCTAATAAATATA
TATGTAAAGTACGCTTTTTGTTGAAATTTTTTAAACCTTTGTTTATTTTTTTTTCTTCATTCCGTAACTC
TTCTACCTTCTTTATTTACTTTCTAAAATCCAAATACAAAACATAAAAATAAATAAACACAGAGTAAATT
CCCAAATTATTCCATCATTAAAAGATACGAGGCGCGTGTAAGTTACAGGCAAGCGATCCGTCTAAGAAAC
CATTATTATCATGACATTAACCTATAAAAATAGGCGTATCACGAGGCCCTTTCGTC
